>Addgene plasmid #85204 | GeNL(Ca2+)_520/pcDNA3 | addgene full sequence | sequence record 238502 | Addgene NGS Result
GTCGCTGAGTAGTGCGCGAGCAAAATTTAAGCTACAACAAGGCAAGGCTTGACCGACAATTGCATGAAGA
ATCTGCTTAGGGTTAGGCGTTTTGCGCTGCTTCGCGATGTACGGGCCAGATATACGCGTTGACATTGATT
ATTGACTAGTTATTAATAGTAATCAATTACGGGGTCATTAGTTCATAGCCCATATATGGAGTTCCGCGTT
ACATAACTTACGGTAAATGGCCCGCCTGGCTGACCGCCCAACGACCCCCGCCCATTGACGTCAATAATGA
CGTATGTTCCCATAGTAACGCCAATAGGGACTTTCCATTGACGTCAATGGGTGGAGTATTTACGGTAAAC
TGCCCACTTGGCAGTACATCAAGTGTATCATATGCCAAGTACGCCCCCTATTGACGTCAATGACGGTAAA
TGGCCCGCCTGGCATTATGCCCAGTACATGACCTTATGGGACTTTCCTACTTGGCAGTACATCTACGTAT
TAGTCATCGCTATTACCATGGTGATGCGGTTTTGGCAGTACATCAATGGGCGTGGATAGCGGTTTGACTC
ACGGGGATTTCCAAGTCTCCACCCCATTGACGTCAATGGGAGTTTGTTTTGGCACCAAAATCAACGGGAC
TTTCCAAAATGTCGTAACAACTCCGCCCCATTGACGCAAATGGGCGGTAGGCGTGTACGGTGGGAGGTCT
ATATAAGCAGAGCTCTCTGGCTAACTAGAGAACCCACTGCTTACTGGCTTATCGAAATTAATACGACTCA
CTATAGGGAGACCCAAGCTTGGTACCGAGCTCGGATCCCGCCACCATGGTGTCCAAGGGCGAAGAGGACA
ACATGGCCAGCCTGCCTGCCACCCACGAGCTGCACATCTTCGGCAGCATCAACGGCGTGGACTTCGACAT
GGTGGGACAGGGCACCGGCAACCCCAACGACGGCTACGAGGAACTGAACCTGAAGTCCACAAAGGGCGAC
CTGCAGTTCAGCCCCTGGATTCTGGTGCCCCACATCGGCTACGGCTTCCACCAGTACCTGCCCTACCCCG
ACGGCATGAGCCCTTTCCAGGCCGCTATGGTGGATGGCAGCGGCTACCAGGTGCACCGGACCATGCAGTT
TGAGGACGGCGCCAGCCTGACCGTGAACTACCGGTACACATACGAGGGCAGCCACATCAAGGGCGAGGCC
CAAGTGAAGGGCACAGGCTTTCCAGCCGACGGCCCCGTGATGACCAATAGCCTGACAGCCGCCGACTGGT
GCAGAAGCAAGAAAACCTACCCCAATGACAAGACCATCATCAGCACCTTCAAGTGGTCCTACACCACCGG
CAATGGCAAGCGGTACAGAAGCACCGCCCGGACCACCTACACCTTCGCCAAACCTATGGCCGCCAACTAC
CTGAAGAACCAGCCTATGTACGTGTTCCGCAAGACCGAGCTGAAGCACTCCAAGACAGAACTGAACTTCA
AAGAGTGGCAGAAAGCCTTCACCGGGTTTGAAGATTTCGTTGGGGACTGGCGACAGACAGCCGGCTACAA
CCTGGACCAAGTCCTTGAACAGGGAGGTGTGTCCAGTTTGTTTCAGAATCTCGGGGTGTCCGTAACTCCG
ATCCAAAGGATTGTCCTGAGCGGTGAAAATGGGCTGAAGATCGACATCCATGTCATCATCCCGTATGAAG
GTCCATGGATGCATGACCAACTGACAGAAGAGCAGATTGCAGAGTTCAAAGAAGCCTTCTCATTATTCGA
CAAGGATGGGGACGGCACCATCACCACAAGGGAACTTGGCACCGTTATGAGGTCGCTTGGACAAAACCCA
ACGGAAGCCGAATTGCAGGATATGATCAATGAAGTCGATGCTGATGGCAATGGAACGATTTACTTTCCTG
AATTTCTTACTATGATGGCTAGAAAAATGAAGGACACAGACAGCGAAGAGGAAATCCGAGAAGCATTCCG
TGTTTTTGACAAGGATGGGAACGGCTACATCAGCGCTGCTCAGTTACGTCACGTCATGACAAACCTCGGG
GTGAAGTTAACAGATGAAGAAGTTGATGAAATGATAAGGGAAGCAGATATCGATGGTGATGGCCAAGTAA
ACTATGAAGAGTTTGAACAAATGATGACAGCAAAGGGGGGGAAGAGGCGCTGGAAGAAAAACTTCATTGC
CGTCAGCGCTGCCAACCGGTTCAAGAAGATCTCCAGCTCCGGGGCACTGGAGCTCCTGAGCGGCGACCAA
ATGGGCCAGATCGAAAAAATTTTTAAGGTGGTGTACCCTGTGGATGATCATCACTTTAAGGTGATCCTGC
ACTATGGCACACTGGTAATCGACGGGGTTACGCCGAACATGATCGACTATTTCGGACGGCCGTATGAAGG
CATCGCCGTGTTCGACGGCAAAAAGATCACTGTAACAGGGACCCTGTGGAACGGCAACAAAATTATCGAC
GAGCGCCTGATCAACCCCGACGGCTCCCTGCTGTTCCGAGTAACCATCAACGGAGTGACCGGCTGGCGGC
TGTGCGAACGCATTCTGGCGTAAGAATTCTGCAGATATCCATCACACTGGCGGCCGCTCGAGCATGCATC
TAGAGGGCCCTATTCTATAGTGTCACCTAAATGCTAGAGCTCGCTGATCAGCCTCGACTGTGCCTTCTAG
TTGCCAGCCATCTGTTGTTTGCCCCTCCCCCGTGCCTTCCTTGACCCTGGAAGGTGCCACTCCCACTGTC
CTTTCCTAATAAAATGAGGAAATTGCATCGCATTGTCTGAGTAGGTGTCATTCTATTCTGGGGGGTGGGG
TGGGGCAGGACAGCAAGGGGGAGGATTGGGAAGACAATAGCAGGCATGCTGGGGATGCGGTGGGCTCTAT
GGCTTCTGAGGCGGAAAGAACCAGCTGGGGCTCTAGGGGGTATCCCC
[124 nt withheld, positions 2918-3041]
C
[91 nt withheld, positions 3043-3133]
A
[49 nt withheld, positions 3135-3183]
CCTTTGACGTTGGAGTCCACGTTCTTT
[37 nt withheld, positions 3211-3247]
ACCCTATCTCGGTCTATTCTTTTGATTTATAAGGGATTTTGCCGATTTCGGCCTATTGGTTAAAAAATGA
GCTGATTTAACAAAAATTTAACGCGAATTAATTCTGTGGAATGTGTGTCAGTTAGGGTGTGGAAAGTCCC
CAGGCTCCCCAGCAGGCAGAAGTATGCAAAGCATGCATCTCAATTAGTCAGCAACCAGGTGTGGAAAGTC
CCCAGGCTCCCCAGCAGGCAGAAGTATGCAAAGCATGCATCTCAATTAGTCAGCAACCATAGTCCCGCCC
CTAACTCCGCCCATCCCGCCCCTAACTCCGCCCAGTTCCGCCCATTCTCCGCCCCATGGCTGACTAATTT
TTTTTATTTATGCAGAGGCCGAGGCCGCCTCTGCCTCTGAGCTATTCCAGAAGTAGTGAGGAGGCTTTTT
TGGAGGCCTAGGCTTTTGCAAAAAGCTCCCGGGAGCTTGTATATCCATTTTCGGATCTGATCAAGAGACA
GGATGAGGATCGTTTCGCATGATTGAACAAGATGGATTGCACGCAGGTTCTCCGGCCGCTTGGGTGGAGA
GGCTATTCGGCTATGACTGGGCACAACAGACAATCGGCTGCTCTGATGCCGCCGTGTTCCGGCTGTCAGC
GCAGGGGCGCCCGGTTCTTTTTGTCAAGACCGACCTGTCCGGTGCCCTGAATGAACTGCAGGACGAGGCA
GCGCGGCTATCGTGGCTGGCCACGACGGGCGTTCCTTGCGCAGCTGTGCTCGACGTTGTCACTGAAGCGG
GAAGGGACTGGCTGCTATTGGGCGAAGTGCCGGGGCAGGATCTCCTGTCATCTCACCTTGCTCCTGCCGA
GAAAGTATCCATCATGGCTGATGCAATGCGGCGGCTGCATACGCTTGATCCGGCTACCTGCCCATTCGAC
CACCAAGCGAAACATCGCATCGAGCGAGCACGTACTCGGATGGAAGCCGGTCTTGTCGATCAGGATGATC
TGGACGAAGAGCATCAGGGGCTCGCGCCAGCCGAACTGTTCGCCAGGCTCAAGGCGCGCATGCCCGACGG
CGAGGATCTCGTCGTGACCCATGGCGATGCCTGCTTGCCGAATATCATGGTGGAAAATGGCCGCTTTTCT
GGATTCATCGACTGTGGCCGGCTGGGTGTGGCGGACCGCTATCAGGACATAGCGTTGGCTACCCGTGATA
TTGCTGAAGAGCTTGGCGGCGAATGGGCTGACCGCTTCCTCGTGCTTTACGGTATCGCCGCTCCCGATTC
GCAGCGCATCGCCTTCTATCGCCTTCTTGACGAGTTCTTCTGAGCGGGACTCTGGGGTTCGAAATGACCG
ACCAAGCGACGCCCAACCTGCCATCACGAGATTTCGATTCCACCGCCGCCTTCTATGAAAGGTTGGGCTT
CGGAATCGTTTTCCGGGACGCCGGCTGGATGATCCTCCAGCGCGGGGATCTCATGCTGGAGTTCTTCGCC
CACCCCAACTTGTTTATTGCAGCTTATAATGGTTACAAATAAAGCAATAGCATCACAAATTTCACAAATA
AAGCATTTTTTTCACTGCATTCTAGTTGTGGTTTGTCCAAACTCATCAATGTATCTTATCATGTCTGTAT
ACCGTCGACCTCTAGCTAGAGCTTGGCGTAATCATGGTCATAGCTGTTTCCTGTGTGAAATTGTTATCCG
CTCACAATTCCACACAACATACGAGCCGGAAGCATAAAGTGTAAAGCCTGGGGTGCCTAATGAGTGAGCT
AACTCACATTAATTGCGTTGCGCTCACTGCCCGCTTTCCAGTCGGGAAACCTGTCGTGCCAGCTGCATTA
ATGAATCGGCCAACGCGCGGGGAGAGGCGGTTTGCGTATTGGGCGCTCTTCCGCTTCCTCGCTCACTGAC
TCGCTGCGCTCGGTCGTTCGGCTGCGGCGAGCGGTATCAGCTCACTCAAAGGCGGTAATACGGTTATCCA
CAGAATCAGGGGATAACGCAGGAAAGAACATGTGAGCAAAAGGCCAGCAAAAGGCCAGGAACCGTAAAAA
GGCCGCGTTGCTGGCGTTTTTCCATAGGCTCCGCCCCCCTGACGAGCATCACAAAAATCGACGCTCAAGT
CAGAGGTGGCGAAACCCGACAGGACTATAAAGATACCAGGCGTTTCCCCCTGGAAGCTCCCTCGTGCGCT
CTCCTGTTCCGACCCTGCCGCTTACCGGATACCTGTCCGCCTTTCTCCCTTCGGGAAGCGTGGCGCTTTC
TCATAGCTCACGCTGTAGGTATCTCAGTTCGGTGTAGGTCGTTCGCTCCAAGCTGGGCTGTGTGCACGAA
CCCCCCGTTCAGCCCGACCGCTGCGCCTTATCCGGTAACTATCGTCTTGAGTCCAACCCGGTAAGACACG
ACTTATCGCCACTGGCAGCAGCCACTGGTAACAGGATTAGCAGAGCGAGGTATGTAGGCGGTGCTACAGA
GTTCTTGAAGTGGTGGCCTAACTACGGCTACACTAGAAGAACAGTATTTGGTATCTGCGCTCTGCTGAAG
CCAGTTACCTTCGGAAAAAGAGTTGGTAGCTCTTGATCCGGCAAACAAACCACCGCTGGTAGCGGTGGTT
TTTTTGTTTGCAAGCAGCAGATTACGCGCAGAAAAAAAGGATCTCAAGAAGATCCTTTGATCTTTTCTAC
GGGGTCTGACGCTCAGTGGAACGAAAACTCACGTTAAGGGATTTTGGTCATGAGATTATCAAAAAGGATC
TTCACCTAGATCCTTTTAAATTAAAAATGAAGTTTTAAATCAATCTAAAGTATATATGAGTAAACTTGGT
CTGACAGTTACCAATGCTTAATCAGTGAGGCACCTATCTCAGCGATCTGTCTATTTCGTTCATCCATAGT
TGCCTGACTCCCCGTCGTGTAGATAACTACGATACGGGAGGGCTTACCATCTGGCCCCAGTGCTGCAATG
ATACCGCGAGACCCACGCTCACCGGCTCCAGATTTATCAGCAATAAACCAGCCAGCCGGAAGGGCCGAGC
GCAGAAGTGGTCCTGCAACTTTATCCGCCTCCATCCAGTCTATTAATTGTTGCCGGGAAGCTAGAGTAAG
TAGTTCGCCAGTTAATAGTTTGCGCAACGTTGTTGCCATTGCTACAGGCATCGTGGTGTCACGCTCGTCG
TTTGGTATGGCTTCATTCAGCTCCGGTTCCCAACGATCAAGGCGAGTTACATGATCCCCCATGTTGTGCA
AAAAAGCGGTTAGCTCCTTCGGTCCTCCGATCGTTGTCAGAAGTAAGTTGGCCGCAGTGTTATCACTCAT
GGTTATGGCAGCACTGCATAATTCTCTTACTGTCATGCCATCCGTAAGATGCTTTTCTGTGACTGGTGAG
TACTCAACCAAGTCATTCTGAGAATAGTGTATGCGGCGACCGAGTTGCTCTTGCCCGGCGTCAATACGGG
ATAATACCGCGCCACATAGCAGAACTTTAAAAGTGCTCATCATTGGAAAACGTTCTTCGGGGCGAAAACT
CTCAAGGATCTTACCGCTGTTGAGATCCAGTTCGATGTAACCCACTCGTGCACCCAACTGATCTTCAGCA
TCTTTTACTTTCACCAGCGTTTCTGGGTGAGCAAAAACAGGAAGGCAAAATGCCGCAAAAAAGGGAATAA
GGGCGACACGGAAATGTTGAATACTCATACTCTTCCTTTTTCAATATTATTGAAGCATTTATCAGGGTTA
TTGTCTCATGAGCGGATACATATTTGAATGTATTTAGAAAAATAAACAAATAGGGGTTCCGCGCACATTT
CCCCGAAAAGTGCCACCTGACGTCGACGGATCGGGAGATCTCCCGATCCCCTATGGTGCACTCTCAGTAC
AATCTGCTCTGATGCCGCATAGTTAAGCCAGTATCTGCTCCCTGCTTGTGTGTTGGAG
Features (pLannotate 1.2.2; 25 found; start..end, strand, type, name):
    131..510     +  enhancer       CMV enhancer: human cytomegalovirus immediate early enhancer
    511..714     +  promoter       CMV promoter: human cytomegalovirus (CMV) immediate early promoter
    710..743     +  LTR            5' LTR (truncated) (fragment): truncated 5' long terminal repeat (LTR) from HIV-1
    759..777     +  promoter       T7 promoter: promoter for bacteriophage T7 RNA polymerase
    816..1493    +  CDS            mNeonGreen: mNeonGreen is a basic (constitutively fluorescent) green/yellow fluorescent protein published in 2013, derived from Branchiostoma lanceolatum. It is reported to be a very rapidly-maturing monomer with moderate acid sensitivity.
   1500..1683    +  CDS            Nluc (fragment): NanoLuc® luciferase human codon-optimized
   1689..2045    +  CDS            CALMA_ARBPU (fragment): Experimental evidence at protein level: Swiss-Prot protein existence level 1. Calmodulin mediates the control of a large number of enzymes, ion channels and other proteins by Ca(2+). Among the enzymes to be stimulated by the calmodulin-Ca(2+) complex are a number of protein kinases and phosphatases. From Arbacia punctulata (Punctuate sea urchin).
   2142..2219    +  CDS            MYLK2 (fragment): MYLK2_HUMAN - Experimental evidence at protein level: Swiss-Prot protein existence level 1. Implicated in the level of global muscle contraction and cardiac function. Phosphorylates a specific serine in the N-terminus of a myosin light chain. From Homo sapiens (Human).
   2226..2543    +  CDS            Nluc (fragment): NanoLuc® luciferase human codon-optimized
   2604..2622    -  promoter       SP6 promoter: promoter for bacteriophage SP6 RNA polymerase
   2648..2872    +  polyA_signal   bGH poly(A) signal: bovine growth hormone polyadenylation signal
   2876..2897    +  promoter       SV40 promoter (fragment): SV40 enhancer and early promoter
   2918..3346    +  rep_origin     f1 ori (sequence partly withheld): f1 bacteriophage origin of replication; arrow indicates direction of (+) strand synthesis
   3360..3689    +  promoter       SV40 promoter: SV40 enhancer and early promoter
   3756..4547    +  CDS            neo: KKA2_KLEPN - Also known as kan, nptII. Experimental evidence at protein level: Swiss-Prot protein existence level 1. Resistance to kanamycin, neomycin, paromomycin, ribostamycin, butirosin and gentamicin B. From Klebsiella pneumoniae.
   4571..4729    +  CDS            ble (fragment): BLE_KLEPN - Experimental evidence at protein level: Swiss-Prot protein existence level 1. Binding protein with a strong affinity to the bleomycin family of antibiotics. Binds to CL990; an antimitotic-antibiotic compound. From Klebsiella pneumoniae.
   4724..4845    +  polyA_signal   SV40 poly(A) signal: SV40 polyadenylation signal
   4918..4934    -  protein_bind   lac operator: The lac repressor binds to the lac operator to inhibit transcription in E. coli. This inhibition can be relieved by adding lactose or isopropyl-β-D-thiogalactopyranoside (IPTG). lac repressor encoded by lacI
   4942..4972    -  promoter       lac promoter: promoter for the E. coli lac operon
   4987..5008    -  protein_bind   CAP binding site: CAP binding activates transcription in the presence of cAMP. E. coli catabolite activator protein
   5021..5113    -  CDS            lacI (fragment): lac repressor; lacI; The lac repressor binds to the lac operator to inhibit transcription in E. coli. This inhibition can be relieved by adding lactose or isopropyl-β-D-thiogalactopyranoside (IPTG).
   5296..5884    -  rep_origin     ori: high-copy-number ColE1/pMB1/pBR322/pUC origin of replication
   6055..6915    -  CDS            AmpR: β-lactamase; bla; confers resistance to ampicillin, carbenicillin, and related antibiotics
   6916..7020    -  promoter       AmpR promoter: bla
   7079..7131    -  misc_feature   bom (fragment): basis of mobility region from pBR322
