[The description below was written by a language model from this plasmid's Addgene catalogue record and pLannotate feature annotations shown in this document.]
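Description:
GeNL(Ca2+)_520/pcDNA3 is a mammalian expression plasmid built on the pcDNA3 backbone that encodes a genetically encoded luminescent calcium indicator. It is propagated in E. coli as a high-copy plasmid through a ColE1/pUC-type origin with ampicillin selection from the β-lactamase gene. It also carries an f1 origin for single-stranded DNA production. For mammalian cells, an SV40 early promoter drives a neomycin phosphotransferase gene followed by the SV40 poly(A) signal, allowing G418 selection of stable transfectants. The short HIV-1 LTR, ble, lacI and bom fragments in the automated annotation are probably incidental backbone sequence matches rather than functional parts.

The 1,728 bp synthetic insert sits between BamHI and EcoRI sites, downstream of the CMV immediate early enhancer/promoter and upstream of the bovine growth hormone polyadenylation signal. Flanking T7 and SP6 promoters are available for in vitro transcription or sequencing. The feature table shows a single in-line arrangement. mNeonGreen comes first, followed by an N-terminal portion of NanoLuc luciferase, a calmodulin segment, a short myosin light chain kinase-derived segment (presumably a calmodulin-binding peptide), and then the remaining NanoLuc portion. This layout suggests a split-luciferase sensor in which calcium-dependent binding of calmodulin to the kinase peptide brings the two NanoLuc halves together to restore luciferase activity. The fused mNeonGreen presumably acts as a resonance energy transfer acceptor that gives bright green emission. The record does not explain the "520" suffix, though it may denote a particular calcium-affinity variant. The stated purpose is luminescent reporting of calcium signalling, which allows live-cell calcium imaging without excitation light.
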