Addgene plasmid #85204: GeNL(Ca2+)_520/pcDNA3
Purpose: luminescent reporter for calcium signaling
Depositing lab: Takeharu Nagai. Depositing organization: The University of Osaka. Publication: Five colour variants of bright luminescent protein for real-time multicolour bioimaging. Suzuki K, Kimura T, Shinoda H, Bai G, Daniels MJ, Arai Y, Nakano M, Nagai T. Nat Commun. 2016 Dec 14;7:13718. doi: 10.1038/ncomms13718. PubMed 27966527.
Backbone
  Vector backbone: pcDNA3
  Backbone manufacturer: Invitrogen
  Vector type: Mammalian Expression
  Selectable markers: Neomycin (select with G418)
Growth in bacteria
  Bacterial resistance: Ampicillin, 100 μg/mL
  Growth temperature: 37°C
  Growth strain: DH5alpha
  Copy number: High Copy
Gene/Insert
  Gene/Insert name: GeNL(Ca2+)_520
  Species: Synthetic
  Insert size (bp): 1728
  GenBank ID: LC128722
  Promoter: CMV
  Cloning method: Restriction Enzyme; 5′ cloning site BamHI (not destroyed); 3′ cloning site EcoRI (not destroyed)
  Sequencing primers: 5′ AATACGACTCACTATA; 3′ TAGAAGGCACAGTCGAGG
Terms and licenses: Academic/Nonprofit Terms; Industry Terms: Not Available to Industry
How to cite: GeNL(Ca2+)_520/pcDNA3 was a gift from Takeharu Nagai (Addgene plasmid # 85204 ; http://n2t.net/addgene:85204 ; RRID:Addgene_85204)
