>Addgene plasmid #85204 | GeNL(Ca2+)_520/pcDNA3 | depositor partial sequence | sequence record 165210 | GeNL(Ca2+)_520/pcDNA3 sequence 1728 bps
ATGGTGTCCAAGGGCGAAGAGGACAACATGGCCAGCCTGCCTGCCACCCACGAGCTGCACATCTTCGGCA
GCATCAACGGCGTGGACTTCGACATGGTGGGACAGGGCACCGGCAACCCCAACGACGGCTACGAGGAACT
GAACCTGAAGTCCACAAAGGGCGACCTGCAGTTCAGCCCCTGGATTCTGGTGCCCCACATCGGCTACGGC
TTCCACCAGTACCTGCCCTACCCCGACGGCATGAGCCCTTTCCAGGCCGCTATGGTGGATGGCAGCGGCT
ACCAGGTGCACCGGACCATGCAGTTTGAGGACGGCGCCAGCCTGACCGTGAACTACCGGTACACATACGA
GGGCAGCCACATCAAGGGCGAGGCCCAAGTGAAGGGCACAGGCTTTCCAGCCGACGGCCCCGTGATGACC
AATAGCCTGACAGCCGCCGACTGGTGCAGAAGCAAGAAAACCTACCCCAATGACAAGACCATCATCAGCA
CCTTCAAGTGGTCCTACACCACCGGCAATGGCAAGCGGTACAGAAGCACCGCCCGGACCACCTACACCTT
CGCCAAACCTATGGCCGCCAACTACCTGAAGAACCAGCCTATGTACGTGTTCCGCAAGACCGAGCTGAAG
CACTCCAAGACAGAACTGAACTTCAAAGAGTGGCAGAAAGCCTTCACCGGGTTTGAAGATTTCGTTGGGG
ACTGGCGACAGACAGCCGGCTACAACCTGGACCAAGTCCTTGAACAGGGAGGTGTGTCCAGTTTGTTTCA
GAATCTCGGGGTGTCCGTAACTCCGATCCAAAGGATTGTCCTGAGCGGTGAAAATGGGCTGAAGATCGAC
ATCCATGTCATCATCCCGTATGAAGGTCCATGGATGCATGACCAACTGACAGAAGAGCAGATTGCAGAGT
TCAAAGAAGCCTTCTCATTATTCGACAAGGATGGGGACGGCACCATCACCACAAGGGAACTTGGCACCGT
TATGAGGTCGCTTGGACAAAACCCAACGGAAGCCGAATTGCAGGATATGATCAATGAAGTCGATGCTGAT
GGCAATGGAACGATTTACTTTCCTGAATTTCTTACTATGATGGCTAGAAAAATGAAGGACACAGACAGCG
AAGAGGAAATCCGAGAAGCATTCCGTGTTTTTGACAAGGATGGGAACGGCTACATCAGCGCTGCTCAGTT
ACGTCACGTCATGACAAACCTCGGGGTGAAGTTAACAGATGAAGAAGTTGATGAAATGATAAGGGAAGCA
GATATCGATGGTGATGGCCAAGTAAACTATGAAGAGTTTGAACAAATGATGACAGCAAAGGGGGGGAAGA
GGCGCTGGAAGAAAAACTTCATTGCCGTCAGCGCTGCCAACCGGTTCAAGAAGATCTCCAGCTCCGGGGC
ACTGGAGCTCCTGAGCGGCGACCAAATGGGCCAGATCGAAAAAATTTTTAAGGTGGTGTACCCTGTGGAT
GATCATCACTTTAAGGTGATCCTGCACTATGGCACACTGGTAATCGACGGGGTTACGCCGAACATGATCG
ACTATTTCGGACGGCCGTATGAAGGCATCGCCGTGTTCGACGGCAAAAAGATCACTGTAACAGGGACCCT
GTGGAACGGCAACAAAATTATCGACGAGCGCCTGATCAACCCCGACGGCTCCCTGCTGTTCCGAGTAACC
ATCAACGGAGTGACCGGCTGGCGGCTGTGCGAACGCATTCTGGCGTAA
